Addgene plasmid #99081: pRRG260-Cyp1A1
Purpose: dsRNA and riboprobe synthesis for Schmidtea mediterranea Cyp1A1 (also known as h.49.4f)
Depositing lab: Phillip Newmark. Depositing organization: University of Illinois at Urbana-Champaign. Publication: Follistatin antagonizes activin signaling and acts with notum to direct planarian head regeneration. Roberts-Galbraith RH, Newmark PA. Proc Natl Acad Sci U S A. 2013 Jan 22;110(4):1363-8. doi: 10.1073/pnas.1214053110. Epub 2013 Jan 7. PubMed 23297191.
Backbone
  Vector backbone: pJC53.2
  Backbone manufacturer: Phillip Newmark (Addgene plasmid # 26536)
  Backbone size w/o insert (bp): 3240
  Vector type: T/A Cloning Vector for dsRNA generation and the generation of sense and anti-sense probes
Growth in bacteria
  Bacterial resistance: Ampicillin and Kanamycin, 100 & 50 μg/mL
  Growth temperature: 37°C
  Growth strain: DH5alpha
  Copy number: High Copy
Gene/Insert
  Gene/Insert name: Cyp1A1 (also known as h.49.4f) in situ probe (alt names: AY067980.1 (Genbank); dd_Smed_v6_2162_0_1)
  Species: Schmidtea mediterranea
  Insert size (bp): 326
  Cloning method: Restriction Enzyme; 5′ cloning site Eam1105I (destroyed during cloning); 3′ cloning site Eam1105I (destroyed during cloning)
  Sequencing primers: 5′ Sp6; 3′ T3
Terms and licenses: Academic/Nonprofit Terms; Industry Terms: Not Available to Industry
Depositor comments: Cloning primers: F-TTGAAATTGGAGCGAAAATTAAA, R-GGGGAAATTCTTGAACCCTTC Note: The Cyp1A1 insert contains several mismatches compared to AY067980.1. The depositor has confirmed this does not impact plasmid function.
How to cite: pRRG260-Cyp1A1 was a gift from Phillip Newmark (Addgene plasmid # 99081 ; http://n2t.net/addgene:99081 ; RRID:Addgene_99081)
