[The description below was written by a language model from this plasmid's Addgene catalogue record and pLannotate feature annotations shown in this document.]
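Description:
pRRG260-Cyp1A1 is a small bacterial cloning plasmid (about 3.6 kb in the sequenced record) built on pJC53.2, a T/A cloning vector designed for in vitro synthesis of double-stranded RNA and of sense or antisense riboprobes. It is maintained at high copy in E. coli through a ColE1/pUC-type origin and carries two selectable markers, a neo/nptII kanamycin resistance gene and the β-lactamase ampicillin resistance gene. The annotation also picks up short remnants of an M13 origin and of the Tn5 transposase upstream of the kanamycin gene. These appear to be leftover backbone sequence rather than functional parts.

The payload is a 326 bp fragment of the Schmidtea mediterranea Cyp1A1 gene (also called h.49.4f). It was inserted at Eam1105I sites, which generate the T overhangs for T/A cloning and were destroyed in the process. The insert itself is not annotated in the feature table, but it lies in the gap between two converging sets of phage promoters: T7 followed by SP6 on one side, and T7 followed by T3 in the opposite orientation on the other. Each outer T7 promoter is backed by a T7 terminator oriented to stop transcription arriving from the opposite T7 promoter. With this arrangement, T7 RNA polymerase transcribes both strands to yield dsRNA for RNA interference, while SP6 or T3 polymerase transcribes only one strand to give strand-specific probes for in situ hybridization. The record does not state which of these two gives the antisense probe. The depositor notes several mismatches relative to the GenBank reference sequence that do not affect the plasmid's function. The construct is intended for knockdown and expression-pattern analysis of this gene in planarians.
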