Features (pLannotate 1.2.2; 12 found; start..end, strand, type, name):
     20..608     +  rep_origin     ori: high-copy-number ColE1/pMB1/pBR322/pUC origin of replication
    791..838     -  terminator     T7 terminator: transcription terminator for bacteriophage T7 RNA polymerase
    852..870     +  promoter       T7 promoter: promoter for bacteriophage T7 RNA polymerase
    874..892     +  promoter       SP6 promoter: promoter for bacteriophage SP6 RNA polymerase
   1237..1255    -  promoter       T3 promoter: promoter for bacteriophage T3 RNA polymerase
   1259..1277    -  promoter       T7 promoter: promoter for bacteriophage T7 RNA polymerase
   1291..1338    +  terminator     T7 terminator: transcription terminator for bacteriophage T7 RNA polymerase
   1345..1411    +  rep_origin     M13 ori (fragment): M13 bacteriophage origin of replication; arrow indicates direction of (+) strand synthesis
   1414..1713    +  CDS            tnpA (fragment): TN5P_ECOLX - Also known as tnp. Experimental evidence at protein level: Swiss-Prot protein existence level 1. Mediates transposition of transposon Tn5 by a 'cut and paste' mechanism. First, the monomeric transposase binds the 19 bp inverted DNA repeats flanking the transposon. Then, dimerization of the DNA- bound transposase creates a synaptic DNA complex. After nicking of the first DNA strand, excision of the transposon proceeds through a series of intermediates. The transposase then mediates the insertion of the transposon at a new site by strand transfer. The activity of the wild- type tran
   1745..2536    +  CDS            neo: KKA2_KLEPN - Also known as kan, nptII. Experimental evidence at protein level: Swiss-Prot protein existence level 1. Resistance to kanamycin, neomycin, paromomycin, ribostamycin, butirosin and gentamicin B. From Klebsiella pneumoniae.
   2540..2556    +  promoter       AmpR promoter (fragment): bla
   2557..3417    +  CDS            AmpR: β-lactamase; bla; confers resistance to ampicillin, carbenicillin, and related antibiotics
>Addgene plasmid #99081 | pRRG260-Cyp1A1 | addgene full sequence | sequence record 191879 | Addgene NGS Result
AAAAGATCAAAGGATCTTCTTGAGATCCTTTTTTTCTGCGCGTAATCTGCTGCTTGCAAACAAAAAAACC
ACCGCTACCAGCGGTGGTTTGTTTGCCGGATCAAGAGCTACCAACTCTTTTTCCGAAGGTAACTGGCTTC
AGCAGAGCGCAGATACCAAATACTGTTCTTCTAGTGTAGCCGTAGTTAGGCCACCACTTCAAGAACTCTG
TAGCACCGCCTACATACCTCGCTCTGCTAATCCTGTTACCAGTGGCTGCTGCCAGTGGCGATAAGTCGTG
TCTTACCGGGTTGGACTCAAGACGATAGTTACCGGATAAGGCGCAGCGGTCGGGCTGAACGGGGGGTTCG
TGCACACAGCCCAGCTTGGAGCGAACGACCTACACCGAACTGAGATACCTACAGCGTGAGCTATGAGAAA
GCGCCACGCTTCCCGAAGGGAGAAAGGCGGACAGGTATCCGGTAAGCGGCAGGGTCGGAACAGGAGAGCG
CACGAGGGAGCTTCCAGGGGGAAACGCCTGGTATCTTTATAGTCCTGTCGGGTTTCGCCACCTCTGACTT
GAGCGTCGATTTTTGTGATGCTCGTCAGGGGGGCGGAGCCTATGGAAAAACGCCAGCAACGCGGCCTTTT
TACGGTTCCTGGCCTTTTGCTGGCCTTTTGCTCACATGTTCTTTCCTGCGTTATCCCCTGATTCTGTGGA
TAACCGTATTACCGCCTTTGAGTGAGCTGATACCGCTCGCCGCAGCCGAACGACCGAGCGCAGCGAGTCA
GTGAGCGAGGAAGCACGCGTCAAAAAACCCCTCAAGACCCGTTTAGAGGCCCCAAGGGGTTATGCTAGGC
GCGCCGGATCCTAATACGACTCACTATAGGGAGATTTAGGTGACACTATAGAAGTGACCTTGGGGAAAAT
CCTGAAACCATCAAGCCTGAAAGATTTTTGGATAGTAGTGGAGCTTTTACCGACCGTTCTGATCTAATGC
CCTTCGGAATGGGAGTCAGAATGTGTCCGGGAACTTCAATAACCAAAGGATATGGATTCTTGTTACTCTG
TAACTTATGTTTAAATTATAAGATAAAGTGGTCTTCCGAAAATGAGTTCACGGAATTAGTTGATGATCCA
GAAAATGCCGTTTTATTCCGATTTCCCAAAGATTATTTACTCAATATATCAAAAGTATAAAATTTTCGGA
ATATTAGGAAATTCATTTAATTTTCGCTCAAATTTCAAAAGGTCTCCCTTTAGTGAGGGTTAATTCTCCC
TATAGTGAGTCGTATTAGGATCCGGCGCGCCTAGCATAACCCCTTGGGGCCTCTAAACGGGTCTTGAGGG
GTTTTTTGACGCGTCGATTTCGGCCTATTGGTTAAAAAATGAGCTGATTTAACAAAAATTTAACGCGAAT
TTTAACAAAATTCAGGGCGCAAGGGCTGCTAAAGGAAGCGGAACACGTAGAAAGCCAGTCCGCAGAAACG
GTGCTGACCCCGGATGAATGTCAGCTACTGGGCTATCTGGACAAGGGAAAACGCAAGCGCAAAGAGAAAG
CAGGTAGCTTGCAGTGGGCTTACATGGCGATAGCTAGACTGGGCGGTTTTATGGACAGCAAGCGAACCGG
AATTGCCAGCTGGGGCGCCCTCTGGTAAGGTTGGGAAGCCCTGCAAAGTAAACTGGATGGCTTTCTTGCC
GCCAATGATCTGATGGCGCAGGGGATCAAGATCTGATCAAGAGACAGGATGAGGATCGTTTCGCATGATT
GAACAAGATGGATTGCACGCAGGTTCTCCGGCCGCTTGGGTGGAGAGGCTATTCGGCTATGACTGGGCAC
AACAGACAATCGGCTGCTCTGATGCCGCCGTGTTCCGGCTGTCAGCGCAGGGGCGCCCGGTTCTTTTTGT
CAAGACCGACCTGTCCGGTGCCCTGAATGAACTGCAGGACGAGGCAGCGCGGCTATCGTGGCTGGCCACG
ACGGGCGTTCCTTGCGCAGCTGTGCTCGACGTTGTCACTGAAGCGGGAAGGGACTGGCTGCTATTGGGCG
AAGTGCCGGGGCAGGATCTCCTGTCATCCCACCTTGCTCCTGCCGAGAAAGTATCCATCATGGCTGATGC
AATGCGGCGGCTGCATACGCTTGATCCGGCTACCTGCCCATTCGACCACCAAGCGAAACATCGCATCGAG
CGAGCACGTACTCGGATGGAAGCCGGTCTTGTCGATCAGGATGATCTGGACGAAGAGCATCAGGGGCTCG
CGCCAGCCGAACTGTTCGCCAGGCTCAAGGCGCGCATGCCCGACGGCGAGGATCTCGTCGTGACCCATGG
CGATGCCTGCTTGCCGAATATCATGGTGGAAAATGGCCGCTTTTCTGGATTCATCGACTGTGGCCGGCTG
GGTGTGGCGGACCGCTATCAGGACATAGCGTTGGCTACCCGTGATATTGCTGAAGAGCTTGGCGGCGAAT
GGGCTGACCGCTTCCTCGTGCTTTACGGTATCGCCGCTCCCGATTCGCAGCGCATCGCCTTCTATCGCCT
TCTTGACGAGTTCTTCTGAATTGAAAAAGGAAGAGTATGAGTATTCAACATTTCCGTGTCGCCCTTATTC
CCTTTTTTGCGGCATTTTGCCTTCCTGTTTTTGCTCACCCAGAAACGCTGGTGAAAGTAAAAGATGCTGA
AGATCAGTTGGGTGCACGAGTGGGTTACATCGAACTGGATCTCAACAGCGGTAAGATCCTTGAGAGTTTT
CGCCCCGAAGAACGTTTTCCAATGATGAGCACTTTTAAAGTTCTGCTATGTGGCGCGGTATTATCCCGTA
TTGACGCCGGGCAAGAGCAACTCGGTCGCCGCATACACTATTCTCAGAATGACTTGGTTGAGTACTCACC
AGTCACAGAAAAGCATCTTACGGATGGCATGACAGTAAGAGAATTATGCAGTGCTGCCATAACCATGAGT
GATAACACTGCGGCCAACTTACTTCTGACAACGATCGGAGGACCGAAGGAGCTAACCGCTTTTTTGCACA
ACATGGGGGATCATGTAACTCGCCTTGATCGTTGGGAACCGGAGCTGAATGAAGCCATACCAAACGACGA
GCGTGACACCACGATGCCTGTAGCAATGGCAACAACGTTGCGCAAACTATTAACTGGCGAACTACTTACT
CTAGCTTCCCGGCAACAATTAATAGACTGGATGGAGGCGGATAAAGTTGCAGGACCACTTCTGCGCTCGG
CCCTTCCGGCTGGCTGGTTTATTGCTGATAAATCTGGAGCCGGTGAGCGTGGGTCTCGCGGTATCATTGC
AGCACTGGGGCCAGATGGTAAGCCCTCCCGTATCGTAGTTATCTACACGACGGGGAGCCAGGCAACTATG
GATGAACGAAATAGACAGATCGCTGAGATAGGTGCCTCACTGATTAAGCATTGGTAACTGTCAGACCAAG
TTTACTCATATATACTTTAGATTGATTTAAAACTTCATTTTTAATTTAAAAGGATCTAGGTGAAGATCCT
TTTTGATAATCTCATGACCAAAATCCCTTAACGTGAGTTTTCGTTCCACTGAGCGTCAGACCCCGTAG
